>Addgene plasmid #177728 | pPLN-hFluc-DM-eGFP-KDEL | addgene full sequence | sequence record 352602 | Addgene NGS Result
TTTTGCAAAAAGCTCGATTCTTCTGACACTAGCGCCACCATGAAGAAGCCCGAACTCACCGCTACCAGCG
TTGAAAAATTTCTCATCGAGAAGTTCGACAGTGTGAGCGACCTGATGCAGTTGTCGGAGGGCGAAGAGAG
CCGAGCCTTCAGCTTCGATGTCGGCGGACGCGGCTATGTACTGCGGGTGAATAGCTGCGCTGATGGCTTC
TACAAAGACCGCTACGTGTACCGCCACTTCGCCAGCGCTGCACTACCCATCCCCGAAGTGTTGGACATCG
GCGAGTTCAGCGAGAGCCTGACATACTGCATCAGTAGACGCGCCCAAGGCGTTACTCTCCAAGACCTCCC
CGAAACAGAGCTGCCTGCTGTGTTACAGCCTGTCGCCGAAGCTATGGATGCTATTGCCGCCGCCGACCTC
AGTCAAACCAGCGGCTTCGGCCCATTCGGGCCCCAAGGCATCGGCCAGTACACAACCTGGCGGGATTTCA
TTTGCGCCATTGCTGATCCCCATGTCTACCACTGGCAGACCGTGATGGACGACACCGTGTCCGCCAGCGT
AGCTCAAGCCCTGGACGAACTGATGCTGTGGGCCGAAGACTGTCCCGAGGTGCGCCACCTCGTCCATGCC
GACTTCGGCAGCAACAACGTCCTGACCGACAACGGCCGCATCACCGCCGTAATCGACTGGTCCGAAGCTA
TGTTCGGGGACAGTCAGTACGAGGTGGCCAACATCTTCTTCTGGCGGCCCTGGCTGGCTTGCATGGAGCA
GCAGACTCGCTACTTCGAGCGCCGGCATCCCGAGCTGGCCGGCAGCCCTCGTCTGCGAGCCTACATGCTG
CGCATCGGCCTGGATCAGCTCTACCAGAGCCTCGTGGACGGCAACTTCGACGATGCTGCCTGGGCTCAAG
GCCGCTGCGATGCCATCGTCCGCAGCGGGGCCGGCACCGTCGGTCGCACACAAATCGCTCGCCGGAGCGC
AGCCGTATGGACCGACGGCTGCGTCGAGGTGCTGGCCGACAGCGGCAACCGCCGGCCCAGTACACGACCG
CGCGCTAAGGAGGTAGGTCGAGTTTAAACTCTAGAACCGGTCATGGCCGCAATAAAATATCTTTATTTTC
ATTACATCTGTGTGTTGGTTTTTTGTGTGTTCGAACTAGATGCTGTCGACCGATGCCCTTGAGAGCCTTC
AACCCAGTCAGCTCCTTCCGGTGGGCGCGGGGCATGACTATCGTCGCCGCACTTATGACTGTCTTCTTTA
TCATGCAACTCGTAGGACAGGTGCCGGCAGCGCTCTTCCGCTTCCTCGCTCACTGACTCGCTGCGCTCGG
TCGTTCGGCTGCGGCGAGCGGTATCAGCTCACTCAAAGGCGGTAATACGGTTATCCACAGAATCAGGGGA
TAACGCAGGAAAGAACATGTGAGCAAAAGGCCAGCAAAAGGCCAGGAACCGTAAAAAGGCCGCGTTGCTG
GCGTTTTTCCATAGGCTCCGCCCCCCTGACGAGCATCACAAAAATCGACGCTCAAGTCAGAGGTGGCGAA
ACCCGACAGGACTATAAAGATACCAGGCGTTTCCCCCTGGAAGCTCCCTCGTGCGCTCTCCTGTTCCGAC
CCTGCCGCTTACCGGATACCTGTCCGCCTTTCTCCCTTCGGGAAGCGTGGCGCTTTCTCATAGCTCACGC
TGTAGGTATCTCAGTTCGGTGTAGGTCGTTCGCTCCAAGCTGGGCTGTGTGCACGAACCCCCCGTTCAGC
CCGACCGCTGCGCCTTATCCGGTAACTATCGTCTTGAGTCCAACCCGGTAAGACACGACTTATCGCCACT
GGCAGCAGCCACTGGTAACAGGATTAGCAGAGCGAGGTATGTAGGCGGTGCTACAGAGTTCTTGAAGTGG
TGGCCTAACTACGGCTACACTAGAAGAACAGTATTTGGTATCTGCGCTCTGCTGAAGCCAGTTACCTTCG
GAAAAAGAGTTGGTAGCTCTTGATCCGGCAAACAAACCACCGCTGGTAGCGGTGGTTTTTTTGTTTGCAA
GCAGCAGATTACGCGCAGAAAAAAAGGATCTCAAGAAGATCCTTTGATCTTTTCTACGGGGTCTGACGCT
CAGTGGAACGAAAACTCACGTTAAGGGATTTTGGTCATGAGATTATCAAAAAGGATCTTCACCTAGATCC
TTTTAAATTAAAAATGAAGTTTTAAATCAATCTAAAGTATATATGAGTAAACTTGGTCTGACAGCGGCCG
CAAATGCTAAACCACTGCAGTGGTTACCAGTGCTTGATCAGTGAGGCACCGATCTCAGCGATCTGCCTAT
TTCGTTCGTCCATAGTGGCCTGACTCCCCGTCGTGTAGATCACTACGATTCGTGAGGGCTTACCATCAGG
CCCCAGCGCAGCAATGATGCCGCGAGAGCCGCGTTCACCGGCCCCCGATTTGTCAGCAATGAACCAGCCA
GCAGGGAGGGCCGAGCGAAGAAGTGGTCCTGCTACTTTGTCCGCCTCCATCCAGTCTATGAGCTGCTGTC
GTGATGCTAGAGTAAGAAGTTCGCCAGTGAGTAGTTTCCGAAGAGTTGTGGCCATTGCTACTGGCATCGT
GGTATCACGCTCGTCGTTCGGTATGGCTTCGTTCAACTCTGGTTCCCAGCGGTCAAGCCGGGTCACATGA
TCACCCATATTATGAAGAAATGCAGTCAGCTCCTTAGGGCCTCCGATCGTTGTCAGAAGTAAGTTGGCCG
CGGTGTTGTCGCTCATGGTAATGGCAGCACTACACAATTCTCTTACCGTCATGCCATCCGTAAGATGCTT
TTCCGTGACCGGCGAGTACTCAACCAAGTCGTTTTGTGAGTAGTGTATACGGCGACCAAGCTGCTCTTGC
CCGGCGTCTATACGGGACAACACCGCGCCACATAGCAGTACTTTGAAAGTGCTCATCATCGGGAATCGTT
CTTCGGGGCGGAAAGACTCAAGGATCTTGCCGCTATTGAGATCCAGTTCGATATAGCCCACTCTTGCACC
CAGTTGATCTTCAGCATCTTTTACTTTCACCAGCGTTTCGGGGTGTGCAAAAACAGGCAAGCAAAATGCC
GCAAAGAAGGGAATGAGTGCGACACGAAAATGTTGGATGCTCATACTCGTCCTTTTTCAATATTATTGAA
GCATTTATCAGGGTTACTAGTACGTCTCTCAAGGATAAGTAAGTAATATTAAGGTACGGGAGGTATTGGA
CAGGCCGCAATAAAATATCTTTATTTTCATTACATCTGTGTGTTGGTTTTTTGTGTGAATCGATAGTACT
AACATACGCTCTCCATCAAAACAAAACGAAACAAAACAAACTAGCAAAATAGGCTGTCCCCAGTGCAAGT
GCAGGTGCCAGAACATTTCTCTGGCCTAACTGGCCTCAATATTGGCCATTAGCCATATTATTCATTGGTT
ATATAGCATAAATCAATATTGGCTATTGGCCATTGCATACGTTGTATCTATATCATAATATGTACATTTA
TATTGGCTCATGTCCAATATGACCGCCATGTTGGCATTGATTATTGACTAGTTATTAATAGTAATCAATT
ACGGGGTCATTAGTTCATAGCCCATATATGGAGTTCCGCGTTACATAACTTACGGTAAATGGCCCGCCTG
GCTGACCGCCCAACGACCCCCGCCCATTGACGTCAATAATGACGTATGTTCCCATAGTAACGCCAATAGG
GACTTTCCATTGACGTCAATGGGTGGAGTATTTACGGTAAACTGCCCACTTGGCAGTACATCAAGTGTAT
CATATGCCAAGTCCGCCCCCTATTGACGTCAATGACGGTAAATGGCCCGCCTGGCATTATGCCCAGTACA
TGACCTTACGGGACTTTCCTACTTGGCAGTACATCTACGTATTAGTCATCGCTATTACCATGGTGATGCG
GTTTTGGCAGTACACCAATGGGCGTGGATAGCGGTTTGACTCACGGGGATTTCCAAGTCTCCACCCCATT
GACGTCAATGGGAGTTTGTTTTGGCACCAAAATCAACGGGACTTTCCAAAATGTCGTAATAACCCCGCCC
CGTTGACGCAAATGGGCGGTAGGCGTGTACGGTGGGAGGTCTATATAAGCAGAGCTCGTTTAGTGAACCG
TCAGATCACTAGAAGCTTGGCAACAGTACCGTGATACAACCACACTCGAGCCATGAACATCAAAGGATCG
CCATGGAAAGGGTCCCTCCTGCTGCTGCTGGTGTCAAACCTGCTCCTGTGCCAGAGCGTGGCCCCCTGGA
ATTCAGCTTGGCAATCCGGTACTGTTGGTAAAGCCACCGAAGATGCCAAAAACATTAAGAAGGGCCCAGC
GCCATTCTACCCACTCGAAGACGGGACCGCCGGCGAGCAGCTGCACAAAGCCATGAAGCGCTACGCCCTG
GTGCCCGGCACCATCGCCTTTACCGACGCACATATCGAGGTGGACATTACCTACGCCGAGTACTTCGAGA
TGAGCGTTCGGCTGGCAGAAGCTATGAAGCGCTATGGGCTGAATACAAACCATCGGATCGTGGTGTGCAG
CGAGAATAGCTTGCAGTTCTTCATGCCCGTGTTGGGTGCCCTGTTCATCGGTGTGGCTGTGGCCCCAGCT
AACGACATCTACAACGAGCGCGAGCTGCTGAACAGCATGGGCATCAGCCAGCCCACCGTCGTATTCGTGA
GCAAGAAAGGGCTGCAAAAGATCCTCAACGTGCAAAAGAAGCTACCGATCATACAAAAGATCATCATCAT
GGATAGCAAGACCGACTACCAGGGCTTCCAAAGCATGTACACCTTCGTGACTTCCCATTTGCCACCCGGC
TTCAACGAGTACGACTTCGTGCCCGAGAGCTTCGACCAGGACAAAACCATCGCCCTGATCATGAACAGTA
GTGGCAGTACCGGATTGCCCAAGGGCGTAGCCCTACCGCACCGCACCGCTTGTGTCCGATTCAGTCATGC
CCGCGACCCCATCTTCGGCAACCAGATCATCCCCGACACCGCTATCCTCAGCGTGGTGCCATTTCACCAC
GGCTTCGGCATGTTCACCACGCTGGGCTACTTGATCTGCGGCTTTCAAGTCGTGCTCATGTACCGCTTCG
AGGAGGAGCTATTCTTGCGCAGCTTGCAAGACTATAAGATTCAATCTGCCCTGCTGGTGCCCACACTATT
TAGCTTCTTCGCTAAGAGCACTCTCATCGACAAGTACGACCTAAGCAACTTGCACGAGATCGCCAGCGGC
GGGGCGCCGCTCAGCAAGGAGGTAGGTGAGGCCGTGGCCAAACGCTTCCACCTACCAGGCATCCGCCAGG
GCTACGGCCTGACAGAAACAACCAGCGCCATTCTGATCACCCCCGAAGGGGACGACAAGCCTGGCGCAGT
AGGCAAGGTGGTGCCCTTCTTCGAGGCTAAGGTGGTGGACTTGGACACCGGTAAGACACTGGGTGTGAAC
CAGCGCGGCGAGCTGTGCGTCCGTGGCCCCATGATCATGAGCGGCTACGTTAACAACCCCGAGGCTACAA
ACGCTCTCATCGACAAGGACGGCTGGCTGCACAGCGGCGACATCGCCTACTGGGACGAGGACGAGCACTT
CTTCATCGTGGACCGGCTGAAGAGCCTGATCAAATACAAGGGCTACCAGGTAGCCCCAGCCGAACTGGAG
AGCATCCTGCTGCAACACCCCAACATCTTCGACGCCGGGGTCGCCGGCCTGCCCGACGACGATGCCGGCG
AGCTGCCCGCCGCAGTCGTCGTGCTGGAACACGGTAAAACCATGACCGAGAAGGAGATCGTGGACTATGT
GGCCAGCCAGGTTACAACCGCCAAGAAGCTGCGCGGTGGTGTTGTGTTCGTGGACGAGGTGCCTAAAGGA
CTGACCGGCAAGTTGGACGCCCGCAAGATCCGCGAGATTCTCATTAAGGCCAAGAAGGGCGGCAAGATCG
CCGTGATCCCCGGGATCGGTGGTGGTTCTGGAGGCGGTTCTATGGTGAGCAAGGGCGAGGAGCTGTTCAC
CGGGGTGGTGCCCATCCTGGTCGAGCTGGACGGCGACGTAAACGGCCACAAGTTCAGCGTGTCCGGCGAG
GGCGAGGGCGATGCCACCTACGGCAAGCTGACCCTGAAGTTCATCTGCACCACCGGCAAGCTGCCCGTGC
CCTGGCCCACCCTCGTGACCACCCTGACCTACGGCGTGCAGTGCTTCAGCCGCTACCCCGACCACATGAA
GCAGCACGACTTCTTCAAGTCCGCCATGCCCGAAGGCTACGTCCAGGAGCGCACCATCTTCTTCAAGGAC
GACGGCAACTACAAGACCCGCGCCGAGGTGAAGTTCGAGGGCGACACCCTGGTGAACCGCATCGAGCTGA
AGGGCATCGACTTCAAGGAGGACGGCAACATCCTGGGGCACAAGCTGGAGTACAACTACAACAGCCACAA
CGTCTATATCATGGCCGACAAGCAGAAGAACGGCATCAAGGTGAACTTCAAGATCCGCCACAACATCGAG
GACGGCAGCGTGCAGCTCGCCGACCACTACCAGCAGAACACCCCCATCGGCGACGGCCCCGTGCTGCTGC
CCGACAACCACTACCTGAGCACCCAGTCCGCCCTGAGCAAAGACCCCAACGAGAAGCGCGATCACATGGT
CCTGCTGGAGTTCGTGACCGCCGCCGGGATCACTCTCGGCATGGACGAGCTGTACAAGAAAAAGACCAAA
GATGAACTCTAATAATTCTAGAGTCGGGGCGGCCGGCCGCTTCGAGCAGACATGATAAGATACATTGATG
AGTTTGGACAAACCACAACTAGAATGCAGTGAAAAAAATGCTTTATTTGTGAAATTTGTGATGCTATTGC
TTTATTTGTAACCATTATAAGCTGCAATAAACAAGTTAACAACAACAATTGCATTCATTTTATGTTTCAG
GTTCAGGGGGAGGTGTGGGAGGTTTTTTAAAGCAAGTAAAACCTCTACAAATGTGGTAAAATCGATAAGG
ATCCGTTTGCGTATTGGGCGCTCTTCCGCTGATCTGCGCAGCACCATGGCCTGAAATAACCTCTGAAAGA
GGAACTTGGTTAGCTACCTTCTGAGGCGGAAAGAACCAGCTGTGGAATGTGTGTCAGTTAGGGTGTGGAA
AGTCCCCAGGCTCCCCAGCAGGCAGAAGTATGCAAAGCATGCATCTCAATTAGTCAGCAACCAGGTGTGG
AAAGTCCCCAGGCTCCCCAGCAGGCAGAAGTATGCAAAGCATGCATCTCAATTAGTCAGCAACCATAGTC
CCGCCCCTAACTCCGCCCATCCCGCCCCTAACTCCGCCCAGTTCCGCCCATTCTCCGCCCCATGGCTGAC
TAATTTTTTTTATTTATGCAGAGGCCGAGGCCGCCTCTGCCTCTGAGCTATTCCAGAAGTAGTGAGGAGG
CTTTTTTGGAGGCCTAGGC
Features (pLannotate 1.2.2; 16 found; start..end, strand, type, name):
     40..1077    +  CDS            HygR: hygromycin B phosphotransferase confers resistance to hygromycin
   1101..1149    +  polyA_signal   poly(A) signal: synthetic polyadenylation signal
   1165..1296    +  CDS            TcR (fragment): tetracycline efflux protein; tet; confers resistance to tetracycline
   1476..2064    -  rep_origin     ori: high-copy-number ColE1/pMB1/pBR322/pUC origin of replication
   2264..3124    -  CDS            AmpR: β-lactamase confers resistance to ampicillin, carbenicillin, and related antibiotics
   3125..3166    -  promoter       AmpR promoter (fragment): bla
   3229..3277    +  polyA_signal   poly(A) signal: synthetic polyadenylation signal
   3291..3382    +  misc_feature   pause site: RNA polymerase II transcriptional pause signal from the human α2 globin gene
   3535..3912    +  enhancer       CMV enhancer: human cytomegalovirus immediate early enhancer
   3914..4113    +  promoter       CMV promoter: human cytomegalovirus (CMV) immediate early promoter
   4183..4266    +  CDS            PRL (fragment): PRL_HUMAN - Experimental evidence at protein level: Swiss-Prot protein existence level 1. Prolactin acts primarily on the mammary gland by promoting lactation. From Homo sapiens (Human).
   4309..5955    +  CDS            luciferase: firefly luciferase synthetic luc2 version of the luciferase gene
   5992..6708    +  CDS            EGFP: EGFP is a basic (constitutively fluorescent) green fluorescent protein published in 1996, derived from Aequorea victoria. It is reported to be a rapidly-maturing weak dimer with moderate acid sensitivity.
   6776..6897    -  polyA_signal   SV40 poly(A) signal: SV40 polyadenylation signal
   6923..7054    -  CDS            LT_SV40 (fragment): Experimental evidence at protein level: Swiss-Prot protein existence level 1. Isoform 17kT antigen targets host RBL2 for degradation and promotes cell proliferation. Transactivates host cyclin A promoter through its J domain. From Simian virus 40 (SV40).
   7091..9       +  promoter       SV40 promoter (across the origin): SV40 enhancer and early promoter
