[The description below was written by a language model from this plasmid's Addgene catalogue record and pLannotate feature annotations shown in this document.]
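Description:
pPLN-hFluc-DM-eGFP-KDEL is a 7.4 kb mammalian expression plasmid built on the phFluc-WT backbone. It is propagated in E. coli at high copy through a ColE1/pUC-type origin, with ampicillin selection from the β-lactamase gene. For selection in mammalian cells it carries a hygromycin B phosphotransferase cassette driven by the SV40 enhancer/early promoter and terminated by a synthetic poly(A) signal. Short annotated fragments of a tetracycline resistance gene and of SV40 large T antigen appear to be backbone remnants rather than functional parts.

The payload is a single fusion protein expressed from the human CMV immediate-early enhancer and promoter. A synthetic poly(A) signal and an RNA polymerase II pause site lie upstream of the promoter, elements typically used to limit read-through transcription from the backbone. The open reading frame begins with the human prolactin signal sequence, which directs the nascent protein into the endoplasmic reticulum. This is followed by a synthetic luc2-type firefly luciferase carrying the R188Q and R261Q substitutions, recorded as a destabilized double mutant (DM). EGFP is fused at the C-terminus and is followed by a KDEL motif for ER retention; the KDEL motif is listed in the catalogue fields but is not separately annotated in the feature table. An SV40 poly(A) signal lies downstream of the fusion, although it is annotated on the opposite strand.

The construct thus places a folding-sensitive reporter in the ER lumen, where luciferase activity and GFP fluorescence can report on its conformational state and location. The associated publication concerns the fate of ER-misfolded proteins and their effect on mitochondrial function.
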