Addgene plasmid #177728: pPLN-hFluc-DM-eGFP-KDEL
Purpose: DM Firefly luciferase reporter fused to a prolactin signal sequence for ER targeting and KDEL for ER retention and fused to eGFP at the C-terminus
Depositing lab: Erik Böttger. Depositing organization: University of Zurich. Publication: ER-misfolded proteins become sequestered with mitochondria and impair mitochondrial function. Cortes Sanchon A, Santhosh Kumar H, Mantovani M, Osinnii I, Mateos JM, Kaech A, Shcherbakov D, Akbergenov R, Bottger EC. Commun Biol. 2021 Dec 2;4(1):1350. doi: 10.1038/s42003-021-02873-w. PubMed 34857875.
Backbone
  Vector backbone: phFluc-WT
  Backbone manufacturer: Addgene #177714
  Vector type: Mammalian Expression, Bacterial Expression
  Selectable markers: Hygromycin
Growth in bacteria
  Bacterial resistance: Ampicillin, 100 μg/mL
  Growth temperature: 37°C
  Growth strain: DH5alpha
  Copy number: High Copy
Gene/Insert
  Gene/Insert name: hFlucDM
  Insert size (bp): 2560
  Mutation: R188Q, R261Q (Destabilized Mutant)
  Tag / fusion protein: Prolactin Signal Sequence (N terminal on insert); eGFP (C terminal on insert); KDEL (C terminal on insert)
Terms and licenses: Academic/Nonprofit Terms; Industry Terms: Not Available to Industry
How to cite: pPLN-hFluc-DM-eGFP-KDEL was a gift from Erik Böttger (Addgene plasmid # 177728 ; http://n2t.net/addgene:177728 ; RRID:Addgene_177728)
